Addgene plasmid #227988: pRS416-ADH1p-BioID2-FRB-HA3
Purpose: Expresses BioID2-FRB fusion from ADH1 promoter; yeast BioID
Depositing lab: Joseph Reese. Depositing organization: Pennsylvania State University. Publication: Characterization of BioID tagging systems in budding yeast and exploring the interactome of the Ccr4-Not complex. Pfannenstein J, Tyryshkin M, Gulden ME, Doud EH, Mosley AL, Reese JC. G3 (Bethesda). 2024 Sep 13:jkae221. doi: 10.1093/g3journal/jkae221. PubMed 39271111.
Backbone
  Vector backbone: pRS416
  Vector type: Yeast Expression
  Selectable markers: URA3
Growth in bacteria
  Bacterial resistance: Ampicillin, 100 μg/mL
  Growth temperature: 37°C
  Growth strain: DH5alpha
  Copy number: High Copy
Gene/Insert
  Gene/Insert name: BioID2-FRB
  Species: Other
  Promoter: ADH1
  Tag / fusion protein: HA tag (C terminal on insert)
  Cloning method: Ligation Independent Cloning
Terms and licenses: Academic/Nonprofit Terms; Industry Terms: Not Available to Industry
How to cite: pRS416-ADH1p-BioID2-FRB-HA3 was a gift from Joseph Reese (Addgene plasmid # 227988 ; http://n2t.net/addgene:227988 ; RRID:Addgene_227988)
