[The description below was written by a language model from this plasmid's Addgene catalogue record and pLannotate feature annotations shown in this document.]
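Description:
pRS416-ADH1p-BioID2-FRB-HA3 is a yeast expression plasmid built on the pRS416 shuttle backbone, with a sequenced length of about 6.3 kb. In Saccharomyces cerevisiae it is maintained through a CEN6/ARS element, which gives stable, low-copy centromeric inheritance. Selection is through URA3, an auxotrophic marker that can also be counterselected with 5-fluoroorotic acid. In E. coli it replicates from a high-copy ColE1/pUC-type origin and is selected with ampicillin through the β-lactamase gene. The backbone also retains pBluescript-derived remnants: an f1 origin, a disrupted lacZα fragment with lac promoter and operator elements, and T7 and T3 promoters flanking the cloning region.

The payload is a single fusion open reading frame driven by the S. cerevisiae ADH1 promoter. It begins with BioID2, the promiscuous R40G mutant of the Aquifex aeolicus biotin ligase, which biotinylates proteins in its vicinity. This is followed by an FKBP-rapamycin binding (FRB) domain of human FRAP/mTOR, which the annotation identifies as the T2098L variant, and then a C-terminal triple HA epitope tag for detection. No yeast terminator is annotated downstream of the fusion, so the record does not state how transcription is terminated.

The stated purpose is proximity labelling (BioID) in budding yeast. FRB domains dimerise with FKBP-tagged partners when rapamycin or an analogue is present, so the design suggests that the free-floating ligase could be recruited inducibly to an FKBP-tagged bait protein. The record does not spell out this scheme. The associated work characterises BioID tagging systems in yeast and applies them to the interactome of the Ccr4-Not complex.
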