Features (pLannotate 1.2.2; 23 found; start..end, strand, type, name):
    789..893     -  promoter       AmpR promoter: bla
    930..1433    +  misc_feature   CEN/ARS: S. cerevisiae CEN6 centromere fused to an autonomously replicating sequence
   1501..1536    +  CDS            rop (fragment): Rop protein, which maintains plasmids at low copy number; rop
   1638..1687    +  misc_feature   bom (fragment): basis of mobility region from pBR322
   1695..1910    +  promoter       URA3 promoter: S. cerevisiae URA3
   1911..2714    +  CDS            URA3: orotidine-5'-phosphate decarboxylase, required for uracil biosynthesis; S. cerevisiae URA3; yeast auxotrophic marker, counterselectable with 5-fluoroorotic acid (5-FOA)
   2793..2844    +  misc_feature   bom (fragment): basis of mobility region from pBR322
   2872..3300    -  rep_origin     f1 ori (sequence partly withheld): f1 bacteriophage origin of replication; arrow indicates direction of (+) strand synthesis
   3304..3459    -  CDS            lacZα (fragment): LacZα fragment of β-galactosidase; lacZ fragment
   3467..3485    +  promoter       T7 promoter: promoter for bacteriophage T7 RNA polymerase
   3500..3896    +  promoter       ADH1 promoter: S. cerevisiae ADH1; promoter for alcohol dehydrogenase 1
   3900..3926    -  misc_feature   MCS (fragment): pBluescript multiple cloning site
   3933..4628    +  CDS            BioID2: promiscuous R40G mutant of a biotin protein ligase from Aquifex aeolicus (Kim et al., 2016)
   4647..4925    +  CDS            FRB*: T2098L mutant of FKBP-rapamycin binding domain of human FRAP binds synthetic ligands such as AP21967
   4932..5021    +  CDS            3xHA: three tandem HA epitope tags
   5028..5057    -  misc_feature   MCS (fragment): pBluescript multiple cloning site
   5070..5088    -  promoter       T3 promoter: promoter for bacteriophage T3 RNA polymerase
   5133..5149    -  protein_bind   lac operator: The lac repressor binds to the lac operator to inhibit transcription in E. coli. This inhibition can be relieved by adding lactose or isopropyl-β-D-thiogalactopyranoside (IPTG). lac repressor encoded by lacI
   5157..5187    -  promoter       lac promoter: promoter for the E. coli lac operon
   5202..5223    -  protein_bind   CAP binding site: CAP binding activates transcription in the presence of cAMP. E. coli catabolite activator protein
   5236..5328    -  CDS            lacI (fragment): lac repressor; lacI; The lac repressor binds to the lac operator to inhibit transcription in E. coli. This inhibition can be relieved by adding lactose or isopropyl-β-D-thiogalactopyranoside (IPTG).
   5511..6099    -  rep_origin     ori: high-copy-number ColE1/pMB1/pBR322/pUC origin of replication
   6270..788     -  CDS            AmpR (across the origin): β-lactamase; bla; confers resistance to ampicillin, carbenicillin, and related antibiotics
>Addgene plasmid #227988 | pRS416-ADH1p-BioID2-FRB-HA3 | addgene full sequence | sequence record 454065 | Addgene NGS Result
CCCGTCGTGTAGATAACTACGATACGGGAGGGCTTACCATCTGGCCCCAGTGCTGCAATGATACCGCGAG
ACCCACGCTCACCGGCTCCAGATTTATCAGCAATAAACCAGCCAGCCGGAAGGGCCGAGCGCAGAAGTGG
TCCTGCAACTTTATCCGCCTCCATCCAGTCTATTAATTGTTGCCGGGAAGCTAGAGTAAGTAGTTCGCCA
GTTAATAGTTTGCGCAACGTTGTTGCCATTGCTACAGGCATCGTGGTGTCACGCTCGTCGTTTGGTATGG
CTTCATTCAGCTCCGGTTCCCAACGATCAAGGCGAGTTACATGATCCCCCATGTTGTGCAAAAAAGCGGT
TAGCTCCTTCGGTCCTCCGATCGTTGTCAGAAGTAAGTTGGCCGCAGTGTTATCACTCATGGTTATGGCA
GCACTGCATAATTCTCTTACTGTCATGCCATCCGTAAGATGCTTTTCTGTGACTGGTGAGTACTCAACCA
AGTCATTCTGAGAATAGTGTATGCGGCGACCGAGTTGCTCTTGCCCGGCGTCAATACGGGATAATACCGC
GCCACATAGCAGAACTTTAAAAGTGCTCATCATTGGAAAACGTTCTTCGGGGCGAAAACTCTCAAGGATC
TTACCGCTGTTGAGATCCAGTTCGATGTAACCCACTCGTGCACCCAACTGATCTTCAGCATCTTTTACTT
TCACCAGCGTTTCTGGGTGAGCAAAAACAGGAAGGCAAAATGCCGCAAAAAAGGGAATAAGGGCGACACG
GAAATGTTGAATACTCATACTCTTCCTTTTTCAATATTATTGAAGCATTTATCAGGGTTATTGTCTCATG
AGCGGATACATATTTGAATGTATTTAGAAAAATAAACAAATAGGGGTTCCGCGCACATTTCCCCGAAAAG
TGCCACCTGGGTCCTTTTCATCACGTGCTATAAAAATAATTATAATTTAAATTTTTTAATATAAATATAT
AAATTAAAAATAGAAAGTAAAAAAAGAAATTAAAGAAAAAATAGTTTTTGTTTTCCGAAGATGTAAAAGA
CTCTAGGGGGATCGCCAACAAATACTACCTTTTATCTTGCTCTTCCTGCTCTCAGGTATTAATGCCGAAT
TGTTTCATCTTGTCTGTGTAGAAGACCACACACGAAAATCCTGTGATTTTACATTTTACTTATCGTTAAT
CGAATGTATATCTATTTAATCTGCTTTTCTTGTCTAATAAATATATATGTAAAGTACGCTTTTTGTTGAA
ATTTTTTAAACCTTTGTTTATTTTTTTTTCTTCATTCCGTAACTCTTCTACCTTCTTTATTTACTTTCTA
AAATCCAAATACAAAACATAAAAATAAATAAACACAGAGTAAATTCCCAAATTATTCCATCATTAAAAGA
TACGAGGCGCGTGTAAGTTACAGGCAAGCGATCCGTCTAAGAAACCATTATTATCATGACATTAACCTAT
AAAAATAGGCGTATCACGAGGCCCTTTCGTCTCGCGCGTTTCGGTGATGACGGTGAAAACCTCTGACACA
TGCAGCTCCCGGAGACGGTCACAGCTTGTCTGTAAGCGGATGCCGGGAGCAGACAAGCCCGTCAGGGCGC
GTCAGCGGGTGTTGGCGGGTGTCGGGGCTGGCTTAACTATGCGGCATCAGAGCAGATTGTACTGAGAGTG
CACCATACCACCTTTTCAATTCATCATTTTTTTTTTATTCTTTTTTTTGATTTCGGTTTCCTTGAAATTT
TTTTGATTCGGTAATCTCCGAACAGAAGGAAGAACGAAGGAAGGAGCACAGACTTAGATTGGTATATATA
CGCATATGTAGTGTTGAAGAAACATGAAATTGCCCAGTATTCTTAACCCAACTGCACAGAACAAAAACCT
GCAGGAAACGAAGATAAATCATGTCGAAAGCTACATATAAGGAACGTGCTGCTACTCATCCTAGTCCTGT
TGCTGCCAAGCTATTTAATATCATGCACGAAAAGCAAACAAACTTGTGTGCTTCATTGGATGTTCGTACC
ACCAAGGAATTACTGGAGTTAGTTGAAGCATTAGGTCCCAAAATTTGTTTACTAAAAACACATGTGGATA
TCTTGACTGATTTTTCCATGGAGGGCACAGTTAAGCCGCTAAAGGCATTATCCGCCAAGTACAATTTTTT
ACTCTTCGAAGACAGAAAATTTGCTGACATTGGTAATACAGTCAAATTGCAGTACTCTGCGGGTGTATAC
AGAATAGCAGAATGGGCAGACATTACGAATGCACACGGTGTGGTGGGCCCAGGTATTGTTAGCGGTTTGA
AGCAGGCGGCAGAAGAAGTAACAAAGGAACCTAGAGGCCTTTTGATGTTAGCAGAATTGTCATGCAAGGG
CTCCCTATCTACTGGAGAATATACTAAGGGTACTGTTGACATTGCGAAGAGCGACAAAGATTTTGTTATC
GGCTTTATTGCTCAAAGAGACATGGGTGGAAGAGATGAAGGTTACGATTGGTTGATTATGACACCCGGTG
TGGGTTTAGATGACAAGGGAGACGCATTGGGTCAACAGTATAGAACCGTGGATGATGTGGTCTCTACAGG
ATCTGACATTATTATTGTTGGAAGAGGACTATTTGCAAAGGGAAGGGATGCTAAGGTAGAGGGTGAACGT
TACAGAAAAGCAGGCTGGGAAGCATATTTGAGAAGATGCGGCCAGCAAAACTAAAAAACTGTATTATAAG
TAAATGCATGTATACTAAACTCACAAATTAGAGCTTCAATTTAATTATATCAGTTATTACCCTATGCGGT
GTGAAATACCGCACAGATGCGTAAGGAGAAAATACCGCATCAGGAAATTGTAAGCGTTAATATTTTGTTA
AAATTCGCGTTAAATTTTTGTTAAATCAGCTCATTTTTTAACCAATAGGCCGAAATCGGCAAAATCCCTT
ATAAATCAAAAGAATAGACCGAGATAGGGT
[37 nt withheld, positions 2971-3007]
AAAGAACGTGGACTCCAACGTCAAAGG
[49 nt withheld, positions 3035-3083]
T
[91 nt withheld, positions 3085-3175]
G
[124 nt withheld, positions 3177-3300]
CCATTCGCCATTCAGGCTGCGCAACTGTTGGGAAGGGCGATCGGTGCGGGCCTCTTCGCTATTACGCCAG
CTGGCGAAAGGGGGATGTGCTGCAAGGCGATTAAGTTGGGTAACGCCAGGGTTTTCCCAGTCACGACGTT
GTAAAACGACGGCCAGTGAGCGCGCGTAATACGACTCACTATAGGGCGAATTGGGTACCCAACTTCTTTT
CTTTTTTTTTCTTTTCTCTCTCCCCCGTTGTTGTCTCACCATATCCGCAATGACAAAAAAATGATGGAAG
ACACTAAAGGAAAAAATTAACGACAAAGACAGCACCAACAGATGTCGTTGTTCCAGAGCTGATGAGGGGT
ATCTCGAAGCACACGAAACTTTTTCCTTCCTTCATTCACGCACACTACTCTCTAATGAGCAACGGTATAC
GGCCTTCCTTCCAGTTACTTGAATTTGAAATAAAAAAAAGTTTGCTGTCTTGCTATCAAGTATAAATAGA
CCTGCAATTATTAATCTTTTGTTTCCTCGTCATTGTTCTCGTTCCCTTTCTTCCTTGTTTCTTTTTCTGC
ACAATATTTCAAGCTATACCAAGCATACAATCAACTCCACTCGAGGTCGACGGTATCGATAAGCTTATGT
CCTTCAAGAACCTGATCTGGCTGAAGGAGGTGGACAGCACCCAGGAGAGACTGAAGGAGTGGAACGTGAG
CTACGGCACCGCCCTGGTGGCCGACAGACAGACCAAGGGCAGAGGCGGCCTGGGCAGAAAGTGGCTGAGC
CAGGAGGGCGGCCTGTACTTCAGCTTCCTGCTGAACCCCAAGGAGTTCGAGAACCTGCTGCAGCTGCCCC
TGGTGCTGGGCCTGAGCGTGAGCGAGGCCCTGGAGGAGATCACCGAGATCCCCTTCAGCCTGAAGTGGCC
CAACGACGTGTACTTCCAGGAGAAGAAGGTGAGCGGCGTGCTGTGCGAGCTGAGCAAGGACAAGCTGATC
GTGGGCATCGGCATCAACGTGAACCAGAGAGAGATCCCCGAGGAGATCAAGGACAGAGCCACCACCCTGT
ACGAGATCACCGGCAAGGACTGGGACAGAAAGGAGGTGCTGCTGAAGGTGCTGAAGAGAATCAGCGAGAA
CCTGAAGAAGTTCAAGGAGAAGAGCTTCAAGGAGTTCAAGGGCAAGATCGAGAGCAAGATGCTGTACCTG
GGCGAGGAGGTGAAGCTGCTGGGCGAGGGCAAGATCACCGGCAAGCTGGTGGGCCTGAGCGAGAAGGGCG
GCGCCCTGATCCTGACCGAGGAGGGCATCAAGGAGATCCTGAGCGGCGAGTTCAGCCTGAGAAGAAGCGG
TTCTGGTGGTGCTAGCATCCTCTGGCATGAGATGTGGCATGAAGGCCTGGAAGAGGCATCTCGTTTGTAC
TTTGGGGAAAGGAACGTGAAAGGCATGTTTGAGGTGCTGGAGCCCTTGCATGCTATGATGGAACGGGGCC
CCCAGACTCTGAAGGAAACATCCTTTAATCAGGCCTATGGTCGAGATTTAATGGAGGCCCAAGAGTGGTG
CAGGAAGTACATGAAATCAGGGAATGTCAAGGACCTCCTCCAAGCCTGGGACCTCTATTATCATGTGTTC
CGACGAATCTCAAAGCTCGAGTACCCATACGATGTTCCTGACTATGCGGGCTATCCGTATGACGTCCCGG
ACTATGCAGGATCTTATCCATATGACGTTCCAGATTACGCTGCTTGATCTAGAGCGGCCGCCACCGCGGT
GGAGCTCCAGCTTTTGTTCCCTTTAGTGAGGGTTAATTGCGCGCTTGGCGTAATCATGGTCATAGCTGTT
TCCTGTGTGAAATTGTTATCCGCTCACAATTCCACACAACATACGAGCCGGAAGCATAAAGTGTAAAGCC
TGGGGTGCCTAATGAGTGAGCTAACTCACATTAATTGCGTTGCGCTCACTGCCCGCTTTCCAGTCGGGAA
ACCTGTCGTGCCAGCTGCATTAATGAATCGGCCAACGCGCGGGGAGAGGCGGTTTGCGTATTGGGCGCTC
TTCCGCTTCCTCGCTCACTGACTCGCTGCGCTCGGTCGTTCGGCTGCGGCGAGCGGTATCAGCTCACTCA
AAGGCGGTAATACGGTTATCCACAGAATCAGGGGATAACGCAGGAAAGAACATGTGAGCAAAAGGCCAGC
AAAAGGCCAGGAACCGTAAAAAGGCCGCGTTGCTGGCGTTTTTCCATAGGCTCCGCCCCCCTGACGAGCA
TCACAAAAATCGACGCTCAAGTCAGAGGTGGCGAAACCCGACAGGACTATAAAGATACCAGGCGTTTCCC
CCTGGAAGCTCCCTCGTGCGCTCTCCTGTTCCGACCCTGCCGCTTACCGGATACCTGTCCGCCTTTCTCC
CTTCGGGAAGCGTGGCGCTTTCTCATAGCTCACGCTGTAGGTATCTCAGTTCGGTGTAGGTCGTTCGCTC
CAAGCTGGGCTGTGTGCACGAACCCCCCGTTCAGCCCGACCGCTGCGCCTTATCCGGTAACTATCGTCTT
GAGTCCAACCCGGTAAGACACGACTTATCGCCACTGGCAGCAGCCACTGGTAACAGGATTAGCAGAGCGA
GGTATGTAGGCGGTGCTACAGAGTTCTTGAAGTGGTGGCCTAACTACGGCTACACTAGAAGAACAGTATT
TGGTATCTGCGCTCTGCTGAAGCCAGTTACCTTCGGAAAAAGAGTTGGTAGCTCTTGATCCGGCAAACAA
ACCACCGCTGGTAGCGGTGGTTTTTTTGTTTGCAAGCAGCAGATTACGCGCAGAAAAAAAGGATCTCAAG
AAGATCCTTTGATCTTTTCTACGGGGTCTGACGCTCAGTGGAACGAAAACTCACGTTAAGGGATTTTGGT
CATGAGATTATCAAAAAGGATCTTCACCTAGATCCTTTTAAATTAAAAATGAAGTTTTAAATCAATCTAA
AGTATATATGAGTAAACTTGGTCTGACAGTTACCAATGCTTAATCAGTGAGGCACCTATCTCAGCGATCT
GTCTATTTCGTTCATCCATAGTTGCCTGACTC
